Addgene plasmid #48619: pFUSB4_TTGT
Depositing lab: Stephen Ekker. Depositing organization: Mayo Foundation for Medical Education and Research. Publication: High Efficiency In Vivo Genome Engineering with a Simplified 15-RVD GoldyTALEN Design. Ma AC, Lee HB, Clark KJ, Ekker SC. PLoS One. 2013 May 29;8(5):e65259. doi: 10.1371/journal.pone.0065259. Print 2013. PubMed 23734242.
Backbone
  Vector backbone: pFUS_B4
  Vector type: Mammalian Expression, TALEN
Growth in bacteria
  Bacterial resistance: Spectinomycin, 50 μg/mL
  Growth temperature: 37°C
  Growth strain: Top10
  Copy number: Unknown
Gene/Insert
  Gene/Insert name: RVD sequence: NG NG NN NG
  Species: Synthetic
  Cloning method: Unknown
  Sequencing primers: 5′ ttgatgcctggcagttccct; 3′ cgaaccgaacaggcttatgt
Terms and licenses: Academic/Nonprofit Terms; Industry Terms: Not Available to Industry
Depositor comments: Plasmid was created using Golden Gate cloning.
How to cite: pFUSB4_TTGT was a gift from Stephen Ekker (Addgene plasmid # 48619 ; http://n2t.net/addgene:48619 ; RRID:Addgene_48619)
