[The description below was written by a language model from this plasmid's Addgene catalogue record and pLannotate feature annotations shown in this document.]
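Description:
pFUSB4_TTGT is a small (about 2.9 kb) bacterial intermediate plasmid for Golden Gate assembly of TAL effector nucleases. It is built on the pFUS_B4 array vector and carries a pre-assembled synthetic block of four TALE repeats. The repeats have the repeat-variable diresidues NG NG NN NG, which by the standard TALE recognition code correspond to the DNA bases T-T-G-T reflected in the plasmid name. The depositor notes that it was made by Golden Gate cloning. The associated publication describes a simplified 15-RVD GoldyTALEN design for in vivo genome engineering, which suggests this plasmid is one of a set of ready-made four-repeat modules. Such modules would be combined with other repeat blocks and moved into a final TALEN expression backbone, rather than each array being built from single-repeat plasmids.

The plasmid replicates in E. coli from a high-copy ColE1/pUC-type origin and is selected with spectinomycin through an aadA (SmR) aminoglycoside adenylyltransferase gene. This gene appears to be driven by a class 1 integron Pc promoter fragment, with a remnant of a gentamicin resistance gene just upstream. Only short lacZα and lacI fragments remain, consistent with replacement of the backbone's lacZ screening cassette by the repeat array. The rrnB T1 and T2 terminators are also annotated. The automated annotation does not label the TALE repeats themselves, which presumably lie in the unannotated region near the lacZα remnant. Although catalogued under mammalian expression, the feature table shows no eukaryotic promoter, nuclease domain or polyadenylation signal, so the plasmid functions as a cloning module rather than as an expression vector in its own right.
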