Features (pLannotate 1.2.2; 8 found; start..end, strand, type, name):
      3..39      -  CDS            lacZα (fragment): LacZα fragment of β-galactosidase; lacZ fragment
    596..619     +  promoter       Pc promoter (fragment): intI1 (promoter lies within the coding sequence); class 1 integron promoter
    795..851     +  CDS            GmR (fragment): gentamycin acetyltransferase; aacC1; confers resistance to gentamycin
    858..1649    +  CDS            SmR: aminoglycoside adenylyltransferase (Murphy, 1985); aadA; confers resistance to spectinomycin and streptomycin
   1742..2330    +  rep_origin     ori: high-copy-number ColE1/pMB1/pBR322/pUC origin of replication
   2513..2605    +  CDS            lacI (fragment): lac repressor; lacI; The lac repressor binds to the lac operator to inhibit transcription in E. coli. This inhibition can be relieved by adding lactose or isopropyl-β-D-thiogalactopyranoside (IPTG).
   2660..2687    -  terminator     rrnB T2 terminator: transcription terminator T2 from the E. coli rrnB gene
   2819..2862    +  terminator     rrnB T1 terminator: Escherichia coli rrnB; transcription terminator T1 from the E. coli rrnB gene
>Addgene plasmid #48619 | pFUSB4_TTGT | depositor full sequence | sequence record 70319 | Full Sequence
ATGTTTTCCCAGTCACGACGTTGTAAAACGACGGCCAGTCTTAAGCGTCTCATGGCCTGACCCCGGACCA
AGTGGTGGCCTATCGCCAGCAACGGTGGCGGCAAGCAAGCGCTCGAAACGGTGCAGCGGCTGTTGCCGGT
GCTGTGCCAGGACCATGGCCTGACCCCGGACCAAGTGGTGGCTATCGCCAGCAACGGTGGCGGCAAGCAA
GCGCTCGAAACGGTGCAGCGGCTGTTGCCGGTGCTGTGCCAGGACCATGGCCTGACCCCGGACCAAGTGG
TGGCTATCGCCAGCAACAATGGCGGCAAGCAAGCGCTCGAAACGGTGCAGCGGCTGTTGCCGGTGCTGTG
CCAGGACCATGGCCTGACCCCGGACCAAGTGGTGGCTATCGCCAGCAACGGTGGCGGCAAGCAAGCGCTC
GAAACGGTGCAGCGGCTGTTGCCGGTGCTGTGCCAGGACCATGGCCTGACCCCGGACCAAGTGGTGGCTA
TCGAGACGTCTAGACCAGCCAGGACAGAAATGCCTCGACTTCGCTGCTACCCAAGGTTGCCGGGTGACGC
ACACCGTGGAAACGGATGAAGGCACGAACCCAGTGGACATAAGCCTGTTCGGTTCGTAAGCTGTAATGCA
AGTAGCGTATGCGCTCACGCAACTGGTCCAGAACCTTGACCGAACGCAGCGGTGGTAACGGCGCAGTGGC
GGTTTTCATGGCTTGTTATGACTGTTTTTTTGGGGTACAGTCTATGCCTCGGGCATCCAAGCAGCAAGCG
CGTTACGCCGTGGGTCGATGTTTGATGTTATGGAGCAGCAACGATGTTACGCAGCAGGGCAGTCGCCCTA
AAACAAAGTTAAACATTATGAGGGAAGCGGTGATCGCCGAAGTATCGACTCAACTATCAGAGGTAGTTGG
CGTCATCGAGCGCCATCTCGAACCGACGTTGCTGGCCGTACATTTGTACGGCTCCGCAGTGGATGGCGGC
CTGAAGCCACACAGTGATATTGATTTGCTGGTTACGGTGACCGTAAGGCTTGATGAAACAACGCGGCGAG
CTTTGATCAACGACCTTTTGGAAACTTCGGCTTCCCCTGGAGAGAGCGAGATTCTCCGCGCTGTAGAAGT
CACCATTGTTGTGCACGACGACATCATTCCGTGGCGTTATCCAGCTAAGCGCGAACTGCAATTTGGAGAA
TGGCAGCGCAATGACATTCTTGCAGGTATCTTCGAGCCAGCCACGATCGACATTGATCTGGCTATCTTGC
TGACAAAAGCAAGAGAACATAGCGTTGCCTTGGTAGGTCCAGCGGCGGAGGAACTCTTTGATCCGGTTCC
TGAACAGGATCTATTTGAGGCGCTAAATGAAACCTTAACGCTATGGAACTCGCCGCCCGACTGGGCTGGC
GATGAGCGAAATGTAGTGCTTACGTTGTCCCGCATTTGGTACAGCGCAGTAACCGGCAAAATCGCGCCGA
AGGATGTCGCTGCCGACTGGGCAATGGAGCGCCTGCCGGCCCAGTATCAGCCCGTCATACTTGAAGCTAG
ACAGGCTTATCTTGGACAAGAAGAAGATCGCTTGGCCTCGCGCGCAGATCAGTTGGAAGAATTTGTCCAC
TACGTGAAAGGCGAGATCACCAAGGTAGTCGGCAAATAACCCTCGAGCCACCCATGACCAAAATCCCTTA
ACGTGAGTTACGCGTCGTTCCACTGAGCGTCAGACCCCGTAGAAAAGATCAAAGGATCTTCTTGAGATCC
TTTTTTTCTGCGCGTAATCTGCTGCTTGCAAACAAAAAAACCACCGCTACCAGCGGTGGTTTGTTTGCCG
GATCAAGAGCTACCAACTCTTTTTCCGAAGGTAACTGGCTTCAGCAGAGCGCAGATACCAAATACTGTCC
TTCTAGTGTAGCCGTAGTTAGGCCACCACTTCAAGAACTCTGTAGCACCGCCTACATACCTCGCTCTGCT
AATCCTGTTACCAGTGGCTGCTGCCAGTGGCGATAAGTCGTGTCTTACCGGGTTGGACTCAAGACGATAG
TTACCGGATAAGGCGCAGCGGTCGGGCTGAACGGGGGGTTCGTGCACACAGCCCAGCTTGGAGCGAACGA
CCTACACCGAACTGAGATACCTACAGCGTGAGCATTGAGAAAGCGCCACGCTTCCCGAAGGGAGAAAGGC
GGACAGGTATCCGGTAAGCGGCAGGGTCGGAACAGGAGAGCGCACGAGGGAGCTTCCAGGGGGAAACGCC
TGGTATCTTTATAGTCCTGTCGGGTTTCGCCACCTCTGACTTGAGCGTCGATTTTTGTGATGCTCGTCAG
GGGGGCGGAGCCTATGGAAAAACGCCAGCAACGCGGCCTTTTTACGGTTCCTGGCCTTTTGCTGGCCTTT
TGCTCACATGTTCTTTCCTGCGTTATCCCCTGATTCTGTGGATAACCGTATTACCGCCTTTGAGTGAGCT
GATACCGCTCGCCGCAGCCGAACGACCGAGCGCAGCGAGTCAGTGAGCGAGGAAGCGGAAGAGCGCCCAA
TACGCAAACCGCCTCTCCCCGCGCGTTGGCCGATTCATTAATGCAGCTGGCACGACAGGTTTCCCGACTG
GAAAGCGGGCAGTGAGCGCAACGCAATTAATACGCGTACCGCTAGCCAGGAAGAGTTTGTAGAAACGCAA
AAAGGCCATCCGTCAGGATGGCCTTCTGCTTAGTTTGATGCCTGGCAGTTTATGGCGGGCGTCCTGCCCG
CCACCCTCCGGGCCGTTGCTTCACAACGTTCAAATCCGCTCCCGGCGGATTTGTCCTACTCAGGAGAGCG
TTCACCGACAAACAACAGATAAAACGAAAGGCCCAGTCTTCCGACTGAGCCTTTCGTTTTATTTGATGCC
TGGCAGTTCCCTACTCTCGCGTTAACGCTAGCATGG
