>Addgene plasmid #48619 | pFUSB4_TTGT | addgene partial sequence | sequence record 71362 | pCR8_F1 5'-ttgatgcctggcagttccct-3'
TTGTAAAACGACGGCCAGTCTTAAGCGTCTCATGGCCTGACCCCGGACCAAGTGGTGGCTATCGCCAGCA
ACGGTGGCGGCAAGCAAGCGCTCGAAACGGTGCAGCGGCTGTTGCCGGTGCTGTGCCAGGACCATGGCCT
GACCCCGGACCAAGTGGTGGCTATCGCCAGCAACGGTGGCGGCAAGCAAGCGCTCGAAACGGTGCAGCGG
CTGTTGCCGGTGCTGTGCCAGGACCATGGCCTGACCCCGGACCAAGTGGTGGCTATCGCCAGCAACAATG
GCGGCAAGCAAGCGCTCGAAACGGTGCAGCGGCTGTTGCCGGTGCTGTGCCAGGACCATGGCCTGACCCC
GGACCAAGTGGTGGCTATCGCCAGCAACGGTGGCGGCAAGCAAGCGCTCGAAACGGTGCAGCGGCTGTTG
CCGGTGCTGTGCCAGGACCATGGCCTGACCCCGGACCAAGTGGTGGCTATCGAGACGTCTAGACCAGCCA
GGACAGAAATGCCTCGACTTCGCTGCTACCCAAGGTTGCCGGGTGACGCACACCGTGGAAACGGATGAAG
GCACGAACCCAGTGGACATAAGCCTGTTCGGTTCGTAAGCTGTAATGCAAGTAGCGTATGCGCTCACGCA
ACTGGTCCAGAACCTTGACCGAACGCAGCGGTGGTAACGGCGCAGTGGCGGTTTTCATGGCTTGTTATGA
CTGTTTTTTTGGGGTACAGTCTATGCCTCGGGCATCCAAGCAGCAAGCGCGTTACGCCGTGGGTCGATGT
TTGATGTTATGGAGCAGCAACGATGTTACGCAGCAGGGCAGTCGCCCTAAAACAAAGTTAAACATTATGA
